Addgene plasmid #201366: M_NES 27kDa
Purpose: Nucleocytoplasmic transport probe
Depositing lab: Pere Roca-Cusachs. Depositing organization: Institut de Bioenginyeria de Catalunya (IBEC). Publication: Mechanical force application to the nucleus regulates nucleocytoplasmic transport. Andreu I, Granero-Moya I, Chahare NR, Clein K, Molina-Jordan M, Beedle AEM, Elosegui-Artola A, Abenza JF, Rossetti L, Trepat X, Raveh B, Roca-Cusachs P. Nat Cell Biol. 2022 Jun;24(6):896-905. doi: 10.1038/s41556-022-00927-7. Epub 2022 Jun 9. PubMed 35681009.
Backbone
  Vector backbone: pEGFP-C3
  Vector type: Mammalian Expression
Growth in bacteria
  Bacterial resistance: Kanamycin, 50 μg/mL
  Growth temperature: 37°C
  Growth strain: DH5alpha
  Copy number: High Copy
Gene/Insert
  Gene/Insert name: MAPK_NES-EGFP
  Species: Synthetic
  Cloning method: Ligation Independent Cloning
Terms and licenses: Academic/Nonprofit Terms; Industry Terms: Not Available to Industry
Depositor comments: Internal lab code: IG066/P526
How to cite: M_NES 27kDa was a gift from Pere Roca-Cusachs (Addgene plasmid # 201366 ; http://n2t.net/addgene:201366 ; RRID:Addgene_201366)
