[The description below was written by a language model from this plasmid's Addgene catalogue record and pLannotate feature annotations shown in this document.]
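Description:
M_NES 27kDa is a mammalian expression plasmid built on the pEGFP-C3 backbone that encodes a small fluorescent probe for studying nucleocytoplasmic transport. The synthetic insert, recorded as MAPK_NES-EGFP, combines a nuclear export signal (NES) with EGFP. The name suggests a probe of about 27 kDa, roughly the mass of EGFP alone, which would make it the small end of a size range, although the record does not explain the naming. Expression is driven by the human CMV immediate-early enhancer and promoter upstream of the mammalian codon-optimized EGFP coding sequence. The NES is not annotated as a separate feature in the table, so its exact position relative to EGFP cannot be read from the annotation. Downstream of EGFP the annotation software reports short fragments resembling a His tag, a T7 gene 10-derived solubility tag and a T7 terminator, followed by a partial SV40 polyadenylation signal. These small matches look like leftovers of cloning, and the record does not assign them any function.

The 4.7 kb plasmid replicates at high copy in E. coli from a ColE1/pUC-type origin and also carries an f1 origin. A single NeoR/KanR cassette serves both hosts. The bacterial AmpR (bla) promoter provides kanamycin selection in E. coli, while the SV40 enhancer and early promoter, with the HSV TK polyadenylation signal, allows G418 selection in mammalian cells. In transfected cells, the nuclear-to-cytoplasmic distribution of the fluorescent signal reports the balance between active export and passive diffusion through nuclear pores. The associated work used such probes to examine how mechanical force applied to the nucleus affects transport.
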