Features (pLannotate 1.2.2; 15 found; start..end, strand, type, name):
    316..519     +  promoter       CMV promoter: human cytomegalovirus (CMV) immediate early promoter
    612..1328    +  CDS            EGFP: the original enhanced GFP (Yang et al., 1996) mammalian codon-optimized
   1379..1396    +  CDS            9xHis (fragment): 9xHis affinity tag
   1406..1455    +  CDS            SET1 (fragment): solubility-enhancement tag derived from T7 phage gene 10B
   1463..1510    +  terminator     T7 terminator: transcription terminator for bacteriophage T7 RNA polymerase
   1535..1566    +  polyA_signal   SV40 poly(A) signal (fragment): SV40 polyadenylation signal
   1600..2028    -  rep_origin     f1 ori (sequence partly withheld): f1 bacteriophage origin of replication; arrow indicates direction of (+) strand synthesis
   2055..2159    +  promoter       AmpR promoter: bla
   2161..2518    +  promoter       SV40 promoter: SV40 enhancer and early promoter
   2553..3347    +  CDS            NeoR/KanR: aminoglycoside phosphotransferase from Tn5; aph(3')-II (or nptII); confers resistance to neomycin, kanamycin, and G418 (Geneticin®)
   3368..3520    +  CDS            ble (fragment): BLE_KLEPN - Experimental evidence at protein level: Swiss-Prot protein existence level 1. Binding protein with a strong affinity to the bleomycin family of antibiotics. Binds to CL990; an antimitotic-antibiotic compound. From Klebsiella pneumoniae.
   3579..3626    +  polyA_signal   HSV TK poly(A) signal: herpes simplex virus thymidine kinase polyadenylation signal (Cole and Stacy, 1985)
   3717..3733    -  polyA_signal   bGH poly(A) signal (fragment): bovine growth hormone polyadenylation signal
   3955..4543    +  rep_origin     ori: high-copy-number ColE1/pMB1/pBR322/pUC origin of replication
   4658..315     +  enhancer       CMV enhancer (across the origin): human cytomegalovirus immediate early enhancer
>Addgene plasmid #201366 | M_NES 27kDa | addgene full sequence | sequence record 399870 | Addgene NGS Result
ATGGAGTTCCGCGTTACATAACTTACGGTAAATGGCCCGCCTGGCTGACCGCCCAACGACCCCCGCCCAT
TGACGTCAATAATGACGTATGTTCCCATAGTAACGCCAATAGGGACTTTCCATTGACGTCAATGGGTGGA
GTATTTACGATAAACTGCCCACTTGGCAGTACATCAAGTGTATCATATGCCAAGTACGCCCCCTATTGAC
GTCAATGACGGTAAATGGCCCGCCTGGCATTATGCCCAGTACATGACCTTATGGGACTTTCCTACTTGGC
AGTACATCTACGTATTAGTCATCGCTATTACCATGGTGATGCGGTTTTGGCAGTACATCAATGGGCGTGG
ATAGCGGTTTGACTCACGGGGATTTCCAAGTCTCCACCCCATTGACGTCAATGGGAGTTTGTTTTGGCAC
CAAAATCAACGGGACTTTCCAAAATGTCGTAACAACTCCGCCCCATTGACGCAAATGGGCGGTAGGCGTG
TACGGTGGGAGGTCTATATAAGCAGAGCTGGTTTAGTGAACCGTCAGATCCGCTAGCGCTACCGGTCGCC
ACCATGCTTCAAAAAAAACTTGAAGAACTTGAACTTGGAGGCGGGGGCAGCGTGAGCAAGGGCGAGGAGC
TGTTCACCGGGGTGGTGCCCATCCTGGTCGAGCTGGACGGCGACGTAAACGGCCACAAGTTCAGCGTGTC
CGGCGAGGGCGAGGGCGATGCCACCTACGGCAAGCTGACCCTGAAGTTCATCTGCACCACCGGCAAGCTG
CCCGTGCCCTGGCCCACCCTCGTGACCACCCTGACCTACGGCGTGCAGTGCTTCAGCCGCTACCCCGACC
ACATGAAGCAGCACGACTTCTTCAAGTCCGCCATGCCCGAAGGCTACGTCCAGGAGCGCACCATCTTCTT
CAAGGACGACGGCAACTACAAGACCCGCGCCGAGGTGAAGTTCGAGGGCGACACCCTGGTGAACCGCATC
GAGCTGAAGGGCATCGACTTCAAGGAGGACGGCAACATCCTGGGGCACAAGCTGGAGTACAACTACAACA
GCCACAACGTCTATATCATGGCCGACAAGCAGAAGAACGGCATCAAGGTGAACTTCAAGATCCGCCACAA
CATCGAGGACGGCAGCGTGCAGCTCGCCGACCACTACCAGCAGAACACCCCCATCGGCGACGGCCCCGTG
CTGCTGCCCGACAACCACTACCTGAGCACCCAGTCCGCCCTGAGCAAAGACCCCAACGAGAAGCGCGATC
ACATGGTCCTGCTGGAGTTCGTGACCGCCGCCGGGATCACTCTCGGCATGGACGAGCTGTACAAGTAAGT
CGACCCGGGTATCCGTATGATGTGCCTGACTACGCATGATATCTCGAGCACCACCACCACCACCACTGAG
ATCCGGCTGCTAACAAAGCCCGAAAGGAAGCTGAGTTGGCTGCTGCCACCGCTGAGCAATAACTAGCATA
ACCCCTTGGGGCCTCTAAACGGGTCTTGAGGGGTTTTTTGCTGAAAGGAGGAACTATATCCGGATGTGGT
TTGTCCAAACTCATCAATGTATCTTAACGCGTAAATTGTAAGCGTTAATATTTTGTTAAAATTCGCGTTA
AATTTTTGTTAAATCAGCTCATTTTTTAACCAATAGGCCGAAATCGGCAAAATCCCTTATAAATCAAAAG
AATAGACCGAGATAGGGT
[37 nt withheld, positions 1699-1735]
AAAGAACGTGGACTCCAACGTCAAAGG
[49 nt withheld, positions 1763-1811]
T
[91 nt withheld, positions 1813-1903]
G
[124 nt withheld, positions 1905-2028]
CAGGTGGCACTTTTCGGGGAAATGTGCGCGGAACCCCTATTTGTTTATTTTTCTAAATACATTCAAATAT
GTATCCGCTCATGAGACAATAACCCTGATAAATGCTTCAATAATATTGAAAAAGGAAGAGTCCTGAGGCG
GAAAGAACCAGCTGTGGAATGTGTGTCAGTTAGGGTGTGGAAAGTCCCCAGGCTCCCCAGCAGGCAGAAG
TATGCAAAGCATGCATCTCAATTAGTCAGCAACCAGGTGTGGAAAGTCCCCAGGCTCCCCAGCAGGCAGA
AGTATGCAAAGCATGCATCTCAATTAGTCAGCAACCATAGTCCCGCCCCTAACTCCGCCCATCCCGCCCC
TAACTCCGCCCAGTTCCGCCCATTCTCCGCCCCATGGCTGACTAATTTTTTTTATTTATGCAGAGGCCGA
GGCCGCCTCGGCCTCTGAGCTATTCCAGAAGTAGTGAGGAGGCTTTTTTGGAGGCCTAGGCTTTTGCAAA
GATCGATCAAGAGACAGGATGAGGATCGTTTCGCATGATTGAACAAGATGGATTGCACGCAGGTTCTCCG
GCCGCTTGGGTGGAGAGGCTATTCGGCTATGACTGGGCACAACAGACAATCGGCTGCTCTGATGCCGCCG
TGTTCCGGCTGTCAGCGCAGGGGCGCCCGGTTCTTTTTGTCAAGACCGACCTGTCCGGTGCCCTGAATGA
ACTGCAAGACGAGGCAGCGCGGCTATCGTGGCTGGCCACGACGGGCGTTCCTTGCGCAGCTGTGCTCGAC
GTTGTCACTGAAGCGGGAAGGGACTGGCTGCTATTGGGCGAAGTGCCGGGGCAGGATCTCCTGTCATCTC
ACCTTGCTCCTGCCGAGAAAGTATCCATCATGGCTGATGCAATGCGGCGGCTGCATACGCTTGATCCGGC
TACCTGCCCATTCGACCACCAAGCGAAACATCGCATCGAGCGAGCACGTACTCGGATGGAAGCCGGTCTT
GTCGATCAGGATGATCTGGACGAAGAGCATCAGGGGCTCGCGCCAGCCGAACTGTTCGCCAGGCTCAAGG
CGAGCATGCCCGACGGCGAGGATCTCGTCGTGACCCATGGCGATGCCTGCTTGCCGAATATCATGGTGGA
AAATGGCCGCTTTTCTGGATTCATCGACTGTGGCCGGCTGGGTGTGGCGGACCGCTATCAGGACATAGCG
TTGGCTACCCGTGATATTGCTGAAGAGCTTGGCGGCGAATGGGCTGACCGCTTCCTCGTGCTTTACGGTA
TCGCCGCTCCCGATTCGCAGCGCATCGCCTTCTATCGCCTTCTTGACGAGTTCTTCTGAGCGGGACTCTG
GGGTTCGAAATGACCGACCAAGCGACGCCCAACCTGCCATCACGAGATTTCGATTCCACCGCCGCCTTCT
ATGAAAGGTTGGGCTTCGGAATCGTTTTCCGGGACGCCGGCTGGATGATCCTCCAGCGCGGGGATCTCAT
GCTGGAGTTCTTCGCCCACCCTAGGGGGAGGCTAACTGAAACACGGAAGGAGACAATACCGGAAGGAACC
CGCGCTATGACGGCAATAAAAAGACAGAATAAAACGCACGGTGTTGGGTCGTTTGTTCATAAACGCGGGG
TTCGGTCCCAGGGCTGGCACTCTGTCGATACCCCACCGAGACCCCATTGGGGCCAATACGCCCGCGTTTC
TTCCTTTTCCCCACCCCACCCCCCAAGTTCGGGTGAAGGCCCAGGGCTCGCAGCCAACGTCGGGGCGGCA
GGCCCTGCCATAGCCTCAGGTTACTCATATATACTTTAGATTGATTTAAAACTTCATTTTTAATTTAAAA
GGATCTAGGTGAAGATCCTTTTTGATAATCTCATGACCAAAATCCCTTAACGTGAGTTTTCGTTCCACTG
AGCGTCAGACCCCGTAGAAAAGATCAAAGGATCTTCTTGAGATCCTTTTTTTCTGCGCGTAATCTGCTGC
TTGCAAACAAAAAAACCACCGCTACCAGCGGTGGTTTGTTTGCCGGATCAAGAGCTACCAACTCTTTTTC
CGAAGGTAACTGGCTTCAGCAGAGCGCAGATACCAAATACTGTTCTTCTAGTGTAGCCGTAGTTAGGCCA
CCACTTCAAGAACTCTGTAGCACCGCCTACATACCTCGCTCTGCTAATCCTGTTACCAGTGGCTGCTGCC
AGTGGCGATAAGTCGTGTCTTACCGGGTTGGACTCAAGACGATAGTTACCGGATAAGGCGCAGCGGTCGG
GCTGAACGGGGGGTTCGTGCACACAGCCCAGCTTGGAGCGAACGACCTACACCGAACTGAGATACCTACA
GCGTGAGCTATGAGAAAGCGCCACGCTTCCCGAAGGGAGAAAGGCGGACAGGTATCCGGTAAGCGGCAGG
GTCGGAACAGGAGAGCGCACGAGGGAGCTTCCAGGGGGAAACGCCTGGTATCTTTATAGTCCTGTCGGGT
TTCGCCACCTCTGACTTGAGCGTCGATTTTTGTGATGCTCGTCAGGGGGGCGGAGCCTATGGAAAAACGC
CAGCAACGCGGCCTTTTTACGGTTCCTGGCCTTTTGCTGGCCTTTTGCTCACATGTTCTTTCCTGCGTTA
TCCCCTGATTCTGTGGATAACCGTATTACCGCCATGCATTAGTTATTAATAGTAATCAATTACGGGGTCA
TTAGTTCATAGCCCATAT
